>Addgene plasmid #233145 | pTMiniTrex-mCherry-Shark3 | addgene full sequence | sequence record 465793 | Addgene NGS Result
CCGTCGTGTAGATAACTACGATACGGGAGGGCTTACCATCTGGCCCCAGTGCTGCAATGATACCGCGAGA
CCCACGCTCACCGGCTCCAGATTTATCAGCAATAAACCAGCCAGCCGGAAGGGCCGAGCGCAGAAGTGGT
CCTGCAACTTTATCCGCCTCCATCCAGTCTATTAATTGTTGCCGGGAAGCTAGAGTAAGTAGTTCGCCAG
TTAATAGTTTGCGCAACGTTGTTGCCATTGCTACAGGCATCGTGGTGTCACGCTCGTCGTTTGGTATGGC
TTCATTCAGCTCCGGTTCCCAACGATCAAGGCGAGTTACATGATCCCCAATGTTGTGCAAAAAAGCGGTT
AGCTCCTTCGGTCCTCCGATCGTTGTCAGAAGTAAGTTGGCCGCAGTGTTATCACTCATGGTTATGGCAG
CACTGCATAATTCTCTTACTGTCATGCCATCCGTAAGATGCTTTTCTGTGACTGGTGAGTACTCAACCAA
GTCATTCTGAGAATAGTGTATGCGGCGACCGAGTTGCTCTTGCCCGGCGTCAATACGGGATAATACCGCG
CCACATAGCAGAACTTTAAAAGTGCTCATCATTGGAAAACGTTCTTCGGGGCGAAAACTCTCAAGGATCT
TACCGCTGTTGAGATCCAGTTCGATGTAACCCACTCGTGCACCCAACTGATCTTCAGCATCTTTTACTTT
CACCAGCGTTTCTGGGTGAGCAAAAACAGGAAGGCAAAATGCCGCAAAAAAGGGAATAAGGGCGACACGG
AAATGTTGAATACTCATACTCTTCCTTTTTCAATATTATTGAAGCATTTATCAGGGTTATTGTCTCATGA
GCGGATACATACACCAGTTTCCTTGCGGGGCTTATTTGGTGTGTTGGATTTTTAATTTTTTGATGATTCG
GAGGAATTTTTTGCAATTTTTGGGTACCCCTAAAAAAATTTTGGAGTTTCCGGGGTTCGATCCAACTTGT
GCTTTTTTAACCGTCCATTTGTGTCTAGTACATCATGGAGCGGTATTCTCTCCGGTGGCCCAGGTGGCGT
CGGAAGGAATCGGTGTCCCTCAGGATGTTTGGTTTTTCGTTTTTTTTTTGCGGTCTTTTGTTTCGCATCG
CCGTATCGTGTGCGGCGCGACCTTCTTTTTGGCTCATTGGTCAGTGAGGTTTATAATAAAGTGGATCATT
TGGGTTTTTGGCCCTTTGCGGCGCACCCGCGGAATGGGGGAGGGATTTTCATATAATTGTAGTGTACACA
TTGTGTGTGGGTCGCAAAATGTCATGCCGTGTGCAATGTTTATTTGCGTGCTGTGCGTGTCCTTTTGTGA
TTCCACCACTTGTGTGTATTTTACCTTATCGTCTCTCCCTGCCGTTGGCTGTGCGTGAATTGTGCTTCGC
ATTCGTGGGAAATCAAAAGGGGAATCAACGTGTTCTTTTTTTTTTCAGAATGGGAGTCAAAGCGCCGTGT
GGATGCCAAGTCTGTGCAAGAGTTCTAGTGGATCCCCCAACGAGTTTCTTCAAAATATGCAGCGGATTCA
CTAAGAAACATTTTCACGCACGAAAGCGAAATTATTATGATTGTTATTATAATACTTTTTCTTTGTTGTT
TTATCCACTTATTATTGTTGTGTTAAATTGTTTTTACCTTTTTTCTTTTCCAACTTCTTTTATGATGTCT
TTTCTTTTTTTTTTGCTCTATAAGTTGTCTAAAAAAAAACCCCGCCCCTGACAGGGCGGGGTTTTTTTTT
GTCTAGAATGGTGTCGAAAGGTGAAGAAGACAATATGGCCATCATCAAGGAGTTTATGCGATTCAAGGTC
CACATGGAGGGCAGTGTTAATGGCCATGAGTTCGAGATAGAAGGGGAGGGAGAAGGCAGGCCCTATGAAG
GGACTCAAACTGCGAAACTCAAGGTCACGAAGGGAGGGCCGCTTCCCTTCGCTTGGGACATTCTGTCTCC
TCAGTTCATGTATGGCTCTAAGGCGTACGTCAAGCACCCGGCAGACATCCCTGACTACCTGAAGCTCAGC
TTCCCAGAAGGATTCAAATGGGAACGCGTTATGAATTTCGAGGATGGCGGTGTCGTGACCGTCACCCAGG
ATAGTTCCTTGCAGGATGTGGAGTTCATCTACAAGGTCAAGTTGCGGGGCACAAATTTCCCTTCCGACGG
ACCGGTGATGCAGAAGAAAACGATGGGGTGGGAGGCCTCTTCCGAAAGGATGTACCCTGAGGACGGGGCT
CTCAAAGGTGAAATTAAGCAACGTCTTAAACTTAAGGATGGCGGCCATTACGACGCGGAAGTTAAAACAA
CTTATAAGGCTAAGAAGCCAGTCCAATTGCCGGGAGCTTATAATGTGAACATAAAGCTCGATATCACTAG
CCACAACGAAGACTATACAATAGTTGAGCAGTACGAGCGAGCGGAAGGCCGCCATTCAACTGGAGGCATG
GATGAACTGTACAAGGAAGTGCATACTAATCAAGATCCCCTTGATGCCGAAGTCCATACAAATCAGGATC
CTCTGGATGCCGAAGTGCACACCAATCAGGATCCCCTGGACGCTTAACAAAAAACAAACAAACTGAGGTG
CAGGTACATCCAGCTGACGAGTCCCAAATAGGACGAAAGAAATACCAGCCGAAAGGCCCTTGGCAGTTTT
CCTGGATTCAACTGCTATCCACAAAAAGAAAAATAAAAACAAAGCGTGGCGATGACTTCAGGTCTTTCTT
TTGCGAATAGGGATCTTATAATACACGATGCGTGTCCCGTGATGATCGTTACCGGTGCTGCCACGATCCA
AGTGACACAGTGTCAAGAGCAAAACAATTTTACTTTTCCCTTTAAGGACAACAACAAAAAAATATATAAC
TTTTTTTTCTTTTTTTTTTTTGAAATTATATTTATGGTCATCTTTGGGAAACAAAAAGCAGCAATTTAAT
GATGCGGAAGGATGAGTGAAATAATGTTTAATCAATGTACGAGGATTTGGGGTATTGCAAGGAAAATGTA
GATGATTTGATTGGGTGTATGATGCAGCTTGTGGTAATTTTTTACAACTTTGCGTTATTGGAAGATTTTG
GTTGTTCAGTTTCTTTTTGTTTATAACTGACTGTTTTAATTTAGTGTGATTTTTTTTTTTTAAGGATTTA
AGCTGTTTTTCTTTTTTTTTCTTTTTCTTCACTGATGGTGTTTAAGGTGTAGTTTAGTGTTTGTGCATTA
TGGCCAAGCCTTTGTCTCAAGAAGAATCCACCCTCATTGAAAGAGCAACGGCTACAATCAACAGCATCCC
CATCTCTGAAGACTACAGCGTCGCCAGCGCAGCTCTCTCTAGCGACGGCCGCATCTTCACTGGTGTCAAT
GTATATCATTTTACTGGGGGACCTTGTGCAGAACTCGTGGTGCTGGGCACTGCTGCTGCTGCGGCAGCTG
GCAACCTGACTTGTATCGTCGCGATCGGAAATGAGAACAGGGGCATCTTGAGCCCCTGCGGACGGTGCCG
ACAGGTGCTTCTCGATCTGCATCCTGGGATCAAAGCCATAGTGAAGGACAGTGATGGACAGCCGACGGCA
GTTGGGATTCGTGAATTGCTGCCCTCTGGTTATGTGTGGGAGGGCTAACACGGATACCTCTACTCTCATT
ATATTTGTCTTTTTTTATCAAAATAAGCACGGATTAGCAAAAATGATTCAAACGTTCAACAACACGGGGG
AAAACAAAGCAAATTTAACCTGTTTAAAAATATCAGTGGGAAAATGCAAACAATGACTTGCATTATTTGT
CAGTTTTGACTGCACCGTAATTACCCAGCACACTTCGCGGGACTCAGCATCCCCATGCACCCCACTCCCT
CCGTGTCGCCGCGGGTACCTCGTGTGCACGGCTGGTTTTTCCATAGGCTCCGCCCCCCTGACGAGCATCA
CAAAAATCGACGCTCAAGTCAGAGGTGGCGAAACCCGACAGGACTATAAAGATACCAGGCGTTTCCCCCT
GGAAGCTCCCTCGTGCGCTCTCCTGTTCCGACCCTGCCGCTTACCGGATACCTGTCCGCCTTTCTCCCTT
CGGGAAGCGTGGCGCTTTCTCATAGCTCACGCTGTAGGTATCTCAGTTCGGTGTAGGTCGTTCGCTCCAA
GCTGGGCTGTGTGCACGAACCCCCCGTTCAGCCCGACCGCTGCGCCTTATCCGGTAACTATCGTCTTGAG
TCCAACCCGGTAAGACACGACTTATCGCCACTGGCAGCAGCCACTGGTAACAGGATTAGCAGAGCGAGGT
ATGTAGGCGGTGCTACAGAGTTCTTGAAGTGGTGGCCTAACTACGGCTACACTAGAAGAACAGTATTTGG
TATCCGCGCTCTGCTGAAGCCAGTTACCTTCGGAAAAAGAGTTGGTAGCTCTTGATCCGGCAAACAAACC
ACCGCTGGTAGCGGTGGTTTTTTTGTTTGCAAGCAGCAGATTACGCGCAGGAAAAAAGGATCTCAAGAAG
ATCCTTTGATCTTTTCTACGTTACCAATGCTTAATCAGTGAGGCACCTATCTCAGCGATCTGTCTATTTC
GTTCATCCATAGTTGCCTGACTCC
Features (pLannotate 1.2.2; 6 found; start..end, strand, type, name):
    788..851     -  promoter       AmpR promoter: bla
   1758..2465    +  CDS            mCherry: mCherry is a basic (constitutively fluorescent) red fluorescent protein published in 2004, derived from Discosoma sp.. It is reported to be a very rapidly-maturing monomer with low acid sensitivity.
   3157..3175    +  promoter       ADH1 promoter (fragment): S. cerevisiae ADH1; promoter for alcohol dehydrogenase 1
   3220..3618    +  CDS            BSD: blasticidin S deaminase; Aspergillus terreus BSD; confers resistance to blasticidin
   3888..4476    -  rep_origin     ori: high-copy-number ColE1/pMB1/pBR322/pUC origin of replication
   4501..787     -  CDS            AmpR (across the origin): β-lactamase; bla; confers resistance to ampicillin, carbenicillin, and related antibiotics
