[The description below was written by a language model from this plasmid's Addgene catalogue record and pLannotate feature annotations shown in this document.]
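Description:
pTMiniTrex-mCherry-Shark3 is a small, high-copy bacterial plasmid built on the pTMiniTrex backbone. It is intended as a PCR template rather than as an expression vector in its own right, although the catalogue files it under prokaryotic expression. It is maintained in E. coli through a ColE1/pUC-type origin and a β-lactamase (AmpR) gene driven by its native bla promoter. The listed size is about 4.6 kb, and the sequenced record is slightly shorter at 4,574 nt.

The payload combines an mCherry coding sequence, codon-optimized for Trypanosoma cruzi and carrying a C-terminal 3xTy epitope tag, with Shark3. Shark3 is a 108 bp theophylline-responsive hammerhead aptazyme derived from the Schistosoma mansoni N79 ribozyme (Theo3 with a change at position 88, which the record words as cytosine to "alanine", presumably meaning adenine). It is described as "Theo-OFF": in a design of this kind, ligand binding promotes ribozyme self-cleavage of the transcript, so adding theophylline lowers expression of the tagged gene. A blasticidin S deaminase (BSD) gene lies downstream and provides the selectable marker for the parasite.

The automated annotation detects only mCherry, BSD, the origin and AmpR, plus a very short match to the yeast ADH1 promoter that is probably incidental. The Ty tags, the aptazyme and any trypanosome regulatory regions are not annotated, and the record does not state which elements drive expression. According to the stated purpose, the aptazyme-3xTy tagging cassette is amplified from this plasmid. The associated publication title indicates use in a conditional knockdown system for studying essential genes in T. cruzi.
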