Addgene plasmid #233145: pTMiniTrex-mCherry-Shark3
Purpose: Serves as a template plasmid for amplifying Shark3 (Theo-OFF) hammerhead aptazyme-3xTy-tagging cassette
Depositing lab: Ronald Etheridge. Depositing organization: University of Georgia. Publication: A limitation lifted: A conditional knockdown system reveals essential roles for Polo-like kinase and Aurora kinase 1 in Trypanosoma cruzi cell division. Wiedeman J, Harrison R, Etheridge RD. Proc Natl Acad Sci U S A. 2025 Feb 25;122(8):e2416009122. doi: 10.1073/pnas.2416009122. Epub 2025 Feb 18. PubMed 40106484.
Backbone
  Vector backbone: pTMiniTrex
  Total vector size (bp): 4598
  Vector type: Prokaryotic expression
  Selectable markers: Blasticidin
Growth in bacteria
  Bacterial resistance: Ampicillin, 100 μg/mL
  Growth temperature: 30°C
  Growth strain: NEB Stable
  Copy number: High Copy
Gene/Insert 1
  Gene/Insert name: mCherry
  Species: Discosoma spp.
  Insert size (bp): 705
  Mutation: Codon optimized for Trypanosoma cruzi
  GenBank ID: AAV52164
  Tag / fusion protein: 3x Ty tag (C terminal on insert)
  Cloning method: Gibson Cloning
  Sequencing primers: 5′ GTCATGCCGTGTGCAATGTTTATTTGCG
Gene/Insert 2
  Gene/Insert name: Shark3 (alt name: Theo3 C88A aptazyme derived from S. mansoni N79)
  Species: Schistosoma mansoni
  Insert size (bp): 108
  Mutation: changed cytosine 88 to alanine
  Cloning method: Gibson Cloning
  Sequencing primers: 5′ TTGTTTCCCAAAGATGACCATA
Terms and licenses: Academic/Nonprofit Terms; Industry Terms: Not Available to Industry
How to cite: pTMiniTrex-mCherry-Shark3 was a gift from Ronald Etheridge (Addgene plasmid # 233145 ; http://n2t.net/addgene:233145 ; RRID:Addgene_233145)
